>Addgene plasmid #65370 | GFP-ATAD2 | addgene full sequence | sequence record 177053 | Addgene NGS Result
CAAGGCAAGGCTTGACCGACAATTGCATGAAGAATCTGCTTAGGGTTAGGCGTTTTGCGCTGCTTCGCGA
TGTACGGGCCAGATATACGCGTTGACATTGATTATTGACTAGTTATTAATAGTAATCAATTACGGGGTCA
TTAGTTCATAGCCCATATATGGAGTTCCGCGTTACATAACTTACGGTAAATGGCCCGCCTGGCTGACCGC
CCAACGACCCCCGCCCATTGACGTCAATAATGACGTATGTTCCCATAGTAACGCCAATAGGGACTTTCCA
TTGACGTCAATGGGTGGAGTATTTACGGTAAACTGCCCACTTGGCAGTACATCAAGTGTATCATATGCCA
AGTACGCCCCCTATTGACGTCAATGACGGTAAATGGCCCGCCTGGCATTATGCCCAGTACATGACCTTAT
GGGACTTTCCTACTTGGCAGTACATCTACGTATTAGTCATCGCTATTACCATGGTGATGCGGTTTTGGCA
GTACATCAATGGGCGTGGATAGCGGTTTGACTCACGGGGATTTCCAAGTCTCCACCCCATTGACGTCAAT
GGGAGTTTGTTTTGGCACCAAAATCAACGGGACTTTCCAAAATGTCGTAACAACTCCGCCCCATTGACGC
AAATGGGCGGTAGGCGTGTACGGTGGGAGGTCTATATAAGCAGAGCTCGTTTAGTGAACCGTCAGATCGC
CTGGAGACGCCATCCACGCTGTTTTGACCTCCATAGAAGACACCGGGACCGATCCAGCCTCCGGACTCTA
GAGGATCCCTACCGGTGATATCCTCGAGACCATGGTGAGCAAGGGCGAGGAGCTGTTCACCGGGGTGGTG
CCCATCCTGGTCGAGCTGGACGGCGACGTAAACGGCCACAAGTTCAGCGTGTCCGGCGAGGGCGAGGGCG
ATGCCACCTACGGCAAGCTGACCCTGAAGTTCATCTGCACCACCGGCAAGCTGCCCGTGCCCTGGCCCAC
CCTCGTGACCACCTTCACCTACGGCGTGCAGTGCTTCGCCCGCTACCCCGACCACATGAAGCAGCACGAC
TTCTTCAAGTCCGCCATGCCCGAAGGCTACGTCCAGGAGCGCACCATCTTCTTCAAGGACGACGGCAACT
ACAAGACCCGCGCCGAGGTGAAGTTCGAGGGCGACACCCTGGTGAACCGCATCGAGCTGAAGGGCATCGA
CTTCAAGGAGGACGGCAACATCCTGGGGCACAAGCTGGAGTACAACTACAACAGCCACAAGGTCTATATC
ACCGCCGACAAGCAGAAGAACGGCATCAAGGTGAACTTCAAGACCCGCCACAACATCGAGGACGGCAGCG
TGCAGCTCGCCGACCACTACCAGCAGAACACCCCCATCGGCGACGGCCCCGTGCTGCTGCCCGACAACCA
CTACCTGAGCACCCAGTCCGCCCTGAGCAAAGACCCCAACGAGAAGCGCGATCACATGGTCCTGCTGGAG
TTCGTGACCGCCGCCGGGATCACTCTCGGCATGGACGAGCTGTACAAGGGCTCGAGCCCATCAACAAGTT
TGTACAAAAAAGCAGGCTTCGAAGGAGATAGAACCAATTCTCTAAGGAAATACTTAACCATGGTCATGGT
GGTTCTCCGCAGCAGCTTGGAGCTGCACAACCACTCCGCGGCCTCGGCCACGGGCTCCTTGGACCTGTCC
AGTGACTTCCTCAGTCTGGAGCACATCGGCCGGAGGCGGCTCCGCTCGGCCGGCGCGGCGCAGAAGAAAC
CCGCGGCGACCACAGCCAAAGCGGGCGATGGGTCATCAGTTAAGGAAGTTGAAACCTACCACCGGACACG
TGCTTTAAGATCTTTGAGAAAAGATGCACAGAATTCTTCAGATTCTAGTTTTGAGAAGAATGTGGAAATA
ACGGAGCAACTTGCTAATGGCAGGCATTTTACAAGGCAGTTGGCCAGACAGCAGGCTGATAAAAAAAAAG
AAGAGCACAGAGAAGACAAAGTGATTCCAGTTACTCGGTCATTGAGGGCTAGAAACATCGTTCAAAGTAC
AGAACACTTACATGAAGATAATGGTGATGTTGAAGTGCGTCGAAGTTGTAGGATTAGAAGTCGTTATAGT
GGTGTAAACCAGTCCATGCTGTTTGACAAACTTATAACTAACACTGCTGAAGCTGTACTTCAAAAAATGG
ATGACATGAAGAAGATGCGTAGACAGCGAATGAGAGAACTTGAAGACTTGGGAGTGTTTAATGAAACAGA
AGAAAGCAATCTTAATATGTACACAAGAGGAAAACAGAAAGATATTCAAAGAACTGATGAAGAAACAACT
GATAATCAAGAAGGCAGTGTGGAGTCATCTGAAGAGGGTGAAGACCAAGAACATGAAGATGATGGTGAAG
ATGAAGATGATGAAGATGATGATGATGATGACGATGATGATGATGATGATGATGATGAAGATGATGAAGA
TGAAGAAGATGGAGAAGAAGAGAATCAGAAGCGATATTATCTTAGACAGAGAAAAGCTACTGTTTACTAT
CAGGCTCCATTGGAAAAACCTCGTCACCAGAGAAAGCCCAACATATTTTATAGTGGCCCAGCTTCTCCTG
CAAGACCAAGATACCGATTATCTTCCGCAGGACCAAGAAGTCCTTACTGTAAACGAATGAACAGGCGAAG
GCATGCAATCCACAGTAGTGACTCGACTTCATCTTCCTCCTCTGAAGATGAACAGCACTTTGAGAGGCGG
AGGAAAAGGAGTCGTAATAGGGCTATCAATAGGTGCCTCCCACTAAATTTTCGGAAAGATGAATTAAAAG
GCATTTATAAAGATCGAATGAAAATTGGAGCAAGCCTTGCCGATGTTGATCCAATGCAACTAGATTCTTC
AGTACGATTTGATAGTGTTGGTGGCCTGTCTAATCATATAGCAGCTCTAAAAGAGATGGTGGTGTTTCCA
TTACTTTATCCAGAAGTCTTTGAAAAATTTAAAATTCAACCCCCAAGAGGTTGTTTGTTTTATGGGCCAC
CTGGAACTGGAAAGACTCTGGTTGCCAGAGCACTTGCCAATGAGTGCAGTCAAGGGGATAAAAGAGTAGC
ATTTTTCATGAGGAAAGGTGCTGATTGTCTAAGTAAATGGGTAGGAGAATCTGAAAGACAGCTACGATTG
CTGTTTGATCAGGCCTATCAGATGCGCCCATCAATTATTTTTTTTGACGAAATTGATGGTCTGGCTCCAG
TACGGTCAAGCAGGCAAGATCAGATTCACAGTTCTATTGTTTCCACCCTGCTAGCTCTTATGGATGGATT
GGACAGCAGAGGGGAAATTGTGGTCATTGGTGCTACGAACAGGCTAGATTCTATAGATCCTGCTTTACGA
AGGCCTGGTCGCTTTGATAGAGAATTCCTCTTTAGCCTGCCTGATAAAGAGGCTCGAAAAGAGATTCTAA
AGATTCACACCAGGGATTGGAATCCCAAACCACTGGACACATTTTTAGAAGAGCTAGCAGAAAACTGTGT
TGGATACTGTGGAGCAGATATTAAATCAATATGTGCTGAAGCTGCTTTATGTGCTTTACGACGACGCTAC
CCACAGATCTATACCACTAGTGAGAAACTGCAGTTGGATCTCTCTTCAATTAATATCTCAGCTAAGGATT
TCGAGGTAGCTATGCAAAAGATGATACCAGCCTCCCAAAGAGCTGTGACATCACCTGGGCAGGCACTGTC
CACCGTTGTGAAACCACTCCTGCAAAACACTGTTGACAAGATTTTAGAAGCCCTGCAGAGAGTATTTCCA
CATGCAGAATTCAGAACAAATAAAACATTAGACTCAGATATTTCTTGTCCTCTGCTAGAAAGTGACTTGG
CTTACAGTGATGATGATGTTCCATCAGTTTATGAAAATGGACTTTCTCAGAAATCTTCTCATAAGGCAAA
AGACAATTTTAATTTTCTTCATTTGAATAGAAATGCTTGTTACCAACCTATGTCTTTTCGACCAAGAATA
TTGATAGTAGGAGAACCAGGATTTGGGCAAGGTTCTCACTTGGCACCAGCTGTCATTCATGCTTTGGAAA
AGTTTACTGTATATACATTAGACATTCCTGTTCTTTTTGGAGTTAGTACTACATCCCCTGAAGAAACATG
TGCCCAGGTGATTCGTGAAGCTAAGAGAACAGCACCAAGTATAGTGTATGTTCCTCATATCCACGTGTGG
TGGGAAATAGTTGGACCGACACTTAAAGCCACATTTACCACATTATTACAGAATATTCCTTCATTTGCTC
CAGTTTTACTACTTGCAACTTCTGACAAACCCCATTCCGCTTTGCCAGAAGAGGTGCAAGAATTGTTTAT
CCGTGATTATGGAGAGATTTTTAATGTCCAGTTACCGGATAAAGAAGAACGGACAAAATTTTTTGAAGAT
TTAATTCTAAAACAAGCTGCTAAGCCTCCTATATCAAAAAAGAAAGCAGTTTTGCAGGCTTTGGAGGTAC
TCCCAGTAGCACCACCACCTGAGCCAAGATCACTGACAGCAGAAGAAGTGAAACGACTAGAAGAACAAGA
AGAAGATACATTTAGAGAACTGAGGATTTTCTTAAGAAATGTTACACATAGGCTTGCTATTGACAAGCGA
TTCCGAGTGTTTACTAAGCCTGTTGACCCTGATGAGGTTCCTGATTATGTCACTGTAATAAAGCAACCAA
TGGACCTTTCATCTGTAATCAGTAAAATTGATCTACACAAGTATCTGACTGTGAAAGACTATTTGAGAGA
TATTGATCTAATCTGTAGTAATGCCTTAGAATACAATCCAGATAGAGATCCTGGAGATCGTCTTATTAGG
CATAGAGCCTGTGCTTTAAGAGATACTGCCTATGCCATAATTAAAGAAGAACTTGATGAAGACTTTGAGC
AGCTCTGTGAAGAAATTCAGGAATCTAGAAAGAAAAGAGGTTGTAGCTCCTCCAAATATGCCCCGTCTTA
CTACCATGTGATGCCAAAGCAAAATTCCACTCTTGTTGGTGATAAAAGATCAGACCCAGAGCAGAATGAA
AAGCTAAAGACACCGAGTACTCCTGTGGCTTGCAGCACTCCTGCTCAGTTGAAGAGGAAAATTCGCAAAA
AGTCAAACTGGTACTTAGGCACCATAAAAAAGCGAAGGAAGATTTCACAGGCAAAGGATGATAGCCAGAA
TGCCATAGATCACAAAATTGAGAGTGATACAGAGGAAACTCAAGACACAAGTGTAGATCATAATGAGACC
GGAAACACAGGAGAGTCTTCGGTGGAAGAAAATGAAAAACAGCAAAATGCCTCTGAAAGCAAACTGGAAT
TGAGAAATAATTCAAATACTTGTAATATAGAGAATGAGCTTGAAGACTCTAGGAAGACTACAGCATGTAC
AGAATTGAGAGACAAGATTGCTTGTAATGGAGATGCTTCTAGCTCTCAGATAATACATATTTCTGATGAA
AATGAAGGAAAAGAAATGTGTGTTCTGCGAATGACTCGAGCTAGACGTTCCCAGGTAGAACAGCAGCAGC
TCATCACTGTTGAAAAGGCTTTGGCAATTCTTTCTCAGCCTACACCCTCACTTGTTGTGGATCATGAGCG
ATTAAAAAATCTTTTGAAGACTGTTGTTAAAAAAAGTCAAAACTACAACATATTTCAGTTGGAAAATTTG
TATGCAGTAATCAGCCAATGTATTTATCGGCATCGCAAGGACCATGATAAAACATCACTTATTCAGAAAA
TGGAGCAAGAGGTAGAAAACTTCAGTTGTTCCAGATTATCGCGGCCGCACTCGAGATATCTAGACCCAGC
TTTCTTGTACAAAGTGGTTGATAACGGGAAGCCTATCCCTAACCCTCTCCTCGGTCTCGATTCTACGCGT
ACCGGTTAGTAATGAGTTTAAACGGGGGAGGCTAACTGAAACACGGAAGGAGACAATACCGGAAGGAACC
CGCGCTATGACGGCAATAAAAAGACAGAATAAAACGCACGGGTGTTGGGTCGTTTGTTCATAAACGCGGG
GTTCGGTCCCAGGGCTGGCACTCTGTCGATACCCCACCGAGACCCCATTGGGGCCAATACGCCCGCGTTT
CTTCCTTTTCCCCACCCCACCCCCCAAGTTCGGGTGAAGGCCCAGGGCTCGCAGCCAACGTCGGGGCGGC
AGGCCCTGCCATAGCAGATCTGCGCAGCTGGGGCTCTAGGGGGTATCCCC
[124 nt withheld, positions 6211-6334]
C
[91 nt withheld, positions 6336-6426]
A
[49 nt withheld, positions 6428-6476]
CCTTTGACGTTGGAGTCCACGTTCTTT
[37 nt withheld, positions 6504-6540]
ACCCTATCTCGGTCTATTCTTTTGATTTATAAGGGATTTTGCCGATTTCGGCCTATTGGTTAAAAAATGA
GCTGATTTAACAAAAATTTAACGCGAATTAATTCTGTGGAATGTGTGTCAGTTAGGGTGTGGAAAGTCCC
CAGGCTCCCCAGCAGGCAGAAGTATGCAAAGCATGCATCTCAATTAGTCAGCAACCAGGTGTGGAAAGTC
CCCAGGCTCCCCAGCAGGCAGAAGTATGCAAAGCATGCATCTCAATTAGTCAGCAACCATAGTCCCGCCC
CTAACTCCGCCCATCCCGCCCCTAACTCCGCCCAGTTCCGCCCATTCTCCGCCCCATGGCTGACTAATTT
TTTTTATTTATGCAGAGGCCGAGGCCGCCTCTGCCTCTGAGCTATTCCAGAAGTAGTGAGGAGGCTTTTT
TGGAGGCCTAGGCTTTTGCAAAAAGCTCCCGGGAGCTTGTATATCCATTTTCGGATCTGATCAGCACGTG
TTGACAATTAATCATCGGCATAGTATATCGGCATAGTATAATACGACAAGGTGAGGAACTAAACCATGGC
CAAGCCTTTGTCTCAAGAAGAATCCACCCTCATTGAAAGAGCAACGGCTACAATCAACAGCATCCCCATC
TCTGAAGACTACAGCGTCGCCAGCGCAGCTCTCTCTAGCGACGGCCGCATCTTCACTGGTGTCAATGTAT
ATCATTTTACTGGGGGACCTTGTGCAGAACTCGTGGTGCTGGGCACTGCTGCTGCTGCGGCAGCTGGCAA
CCTGACTTGTATCGTCGCGATCGGAAATGAGAACAGGGGCATCTTGAGCCCCTGCGGACGGTGCCGACAG
GTGCTTCTCGATCTGCATCCTGGGATCAAAGCCATAGTGAAGGACAGTGATGGACAGCCGACGGCAGTTG
GGATTCGTGAATTGCTGCCCTCTGGTTATGTGTGGGAGGGCTAAGCACTTCGTGGCCGAGGAGCAGGACT
GACACGTGCTACGAGATTTCGATTCCACCGCCGCCTTCTATGAAAGGTTGGGCTTCGGAATCGTTTTCCG
GGACGCCGGCTGGATGATCCTCCAGCGCGGGGATCTCATGCTGGAGTTCTTCGCCCACCCCAACTTGTTT
ATTGCAGCTTATAATGGTTACAAATAAAGCAATAGCATCACAAATTTCACAAATAAAGCATTTTTTTCAC
TGCATTCTAGTTGTGGTTTGTCCAAACTCATCAATGTATCTTATCATGTCTGTATACCGTCGACCTCTAG
CTAGAGCTTGGCGTAATCATGGTCATAGCTGTTTCCTGTGTGAAATTGTTATCCGCTCACAATTCCACAC
AACATACGAGCCGGAAGCATAAAGTGTAAAGCCTGGGGTGCCTAATGAGTGAGCTAACTCACATTAATTG
CGTTGCGCTCACTGCCCGCTTTCCAGTCGGGAAACCTGTCGTGCCAGCTGCATTAATGAATCGGCCAACG
CGCGGGGAGAGGCGGTTTGCGTATTGGGCGCTCTTCCGCTTCCTCGCTCACTGACTCGCTGCGCTCGGTC
GTTCGGCTGCGGCGAGCGGTATCAGCTCACTCAAAGGCGGTAATACGGTTATCCACAGAATCAGGGGATA
ACGCAGGAAAGAACATGTGAGCAAAAGGCCAGCAAAAGGCCAGGAACCGTAAAAAGGCCGCGTTGCTGGC
GTTTTTCCATAGGCTCCGCCCCCCTGACGAGCATCACAAAAATCGACGCTCAAGTCAGAGGTGGCGAAAC
CCGACAGGACTATAAAGATACCAGGCGTTTCCCCCTGGAAGCTCCCTCGTGCGCTCTCCTGTTCCGACCC
TGCCGCTTACCGGATACCTGTCCGCCTTTCTCCCTTCGGGAAGCGTGGCGCTTTCTCATAGCTCACGCTG
TAGGTATCTCAGTTCGGTGTAGGTCGTTCGCTCCAAGCTGGGCTGTGTGCACGAACCCCCCGTTCAGCCC
GACCGCTGCGCCTTATCCGGTAACTATCGTCTTGAGTCCAACCCGGTAAGACACGACTTATCGCCACTGG
CAGCAGCCACTGGTAACAGGATTAGCAGAGCGAGGTATGTAGGCGGTGCTACAGAGTTCTTGAAGTGGTG
GCCTAACTACGGCTACACTAGAAGAACAGTATTTGGTATCTGCGCTCTGCTGAAGCCAGTTACCTTCGGA
AAAAGAGTTGGTAGCTCTTGATCCGGCAAACAAACCACCGCTGGTAGCGGTGGTTTTTTTGTTTGCAAGC
AGCAGATTACGCGCAGAAAAAAAGGATCTCAAGAAGATCCTTTGATCTTTTCTACGGGGTCTGACGCTCA
GTGGAACGAAAACTCACGTTAAGGGATTTTGGTCATGAGATTATCAAAAAGGATCTTCACCTAGATCCTT
TTAAATTAAAAATGAAGTTTTAAATCAATCTAAAGTATATATGAGTAAACTTGGTCTGACAGTTACCAAT
GCTTAATCAGTGAGGCACCTATCTCAGCGATCTGTCTATTTCGTTCATCCATAGTTGCCTGACTCCCCGT
CGTGTAGATAACTACGATACGGGAGGGCTTACCATCTGGCCCCAGTGCTGCAATGATACCGCGAGACCCA
CGCTCACCGGCTCCAGATTTATCAGCAATAAACCAGCCAGCCGGAAGGGCCGAGCGCAGAAGTGGTCCTG
CAACTTTATCCGCCTCCATCCAGTCTATTAATTGTTGCCGGGAAGCTAGAGTAAGTAGTTCGCCAGTTAA
TAGTTTGCGCAACGTTGTTGCCATTGCTACAGGCATCGTGGTGTCACGCTCGTCGTTTGGTATGGCTTCA
TTCAGCTCCGGTTCCCAACGATCAAGGCGAGTTACATGATCCCCCATGTTGTGCAAAAAAGCGGTTAGCT
CCTTCGGTCCTCCGATCGTTGTCAGAAGTAAGTTGGCCGCAGTGTTATCACTCATGGTTATGGCAGCACT
GCATAATTCTCTTACTGTCATGCCATCCGTAAGATGCTTTTCTGTGACTGGTGAGTACTCAACCAAGTCA
TTCTGAGAATAGTGTATGCGGCGACCGAGTTGCTCTTGCCCGGCGTCAATACGGGATAATACCGCGCCAC
ATAGCAGAACTTTAAAAGTGCTCATCATTGGAAAACGTTCTTCGGGGCGAAAACTCTCAAGGATCTTACC
GCTGTTGAGATCCAGTTCGATGTAACCCACTCGTGCACCCAACTGATCTTCAGCATCTTTTACTTTCACC
AGCGTTTCTGGGTGAGCAAAAACAGGAAGGCAAAATGCCGCAAAAAAGGGAATAAGGGCGACACGGAAAT
GTTGAATACTCATACTCTTCCTTTTTCAATATTATTGAAGCATTTATCAGGGTTATTGTCTCATGAGCGG
ATACATATTTGAATGTATTTAGAAAAATAAACAAATAGGGGTTCCGCGCACATTTCCCCGAAAAGTGCCA
CCTGACGTCGACGGATCGGGAGATCTCCCGATCCCCTATGGTGCACTCTCAGTACAATCTGCTCTGATGC
CGCATAGTTAAGCCAGTATCTGCTCCCTGCTTGTGTGTTGGAGGTCGCTGAGTAGTGCGCGAGCAAAATT
TAAGCTACAA
Features (pLannotate 1.2.2; 24 found; start..end, strand, type, name):
     94..473     +  enhancer       CMV enhancer: human cytomegalovirus immediate early enhancer
    474..677     +  promoter       CMV promoter: human cytomegalovirus (CMV) immediate early promoter
    802..1518    +  CDS            Emerald: Emerald is a basic (constitutively fluorescent) green fluorescent protein published in 1998, derived from Aequorea victoria. It is reported to be a very rapidly-maturing weak dimer.
   1534..1558    +  protein_bind   attB1: mutant version of attB; recombination site for the Gateway® BP reaction BP Clonase™
   1606..5775    +  CDS            ATAD2: ATAD2_HUMAN - Experimental evidence at protein level: Swiss-Prot protein existence level 1. May be a transcriptional coactivator of the nuclear receptor ESR1 required to induce the expression of a subset of estradiol target genes, such as CCND1, MYC and E2F1. May play a role in the recruitment or occupancy of CREBBP at some ESR1 target gene promoters. May be required for histone hyperacetylation. Involved in the estrogen-induced cell proliferation and cell cycle progression of breast cancer cells. From Homo sapiens (Human).
   5804..5828    -  protein_bind   attB2: mutant version of attB; recombination site for the Gateway® BP reaction BP Clonase™
   5839..5877    +  CDS            V5 tag (fragment): epitope tag from simian virus 5
   5961..6009    +  polyA_signal   HSV TK poly(A) signal: herpes simplex virus thymidine kinase polyadenylation signal (Cole and Stacy, 1985)
   6100..6116    -  polyA_signal   bGH poly(A) signal (fragment): bovine growth hormone polyadenylation signal
   6211..6639    +  rep_origin     f1 ori (sequence partly withheld): f1 bacteriophage origin of replication; arrow indicates direction of (+) strand synthesis
   6653..6982    +  promoter       SV40 promoter: SV40 enhancer and early promoter
   7030..7077    +  promoter       EM7 promoter: synthetic bacterial promoter&nbsp
   7096..7494    +  CDS            BSD: blasticidin S deaminase; Aspergillus terreus BSD; confers resistance to blasticidin
   7495..7522    +  CDS            BleoR (fragment): antibiotic-binding protein; Sh ble from Streptoalloteichus hindustanus; confers resistance to bleomycin, phleomycin, and Zeocin™
   7532..7657    +  CDS            ble (fragment): BLE_KLEPN - Experimental evidence at protein level: Swiss-Prot protein existence level 1. Binding protein with a strong affinity to the bleomycin family of antibiotics. Binds to CL990; an antimitotic-antibiotic compound. From Klebsiella pneumoniae.
   7652..7773    +  polyA_signal   SV40 poly(A) signal: SV40 polyadenylation signal
   7846..7862    -  protein_bind   lac operator: The lac repressor binds to the lac operator to inhibit transcription in E. coli. This inhibition can be relieved by adding lactose or isopropyl-β-D-thiogalactopyranoside (IPTG). lac repressor encoded by lacI
   7870..7900    -  promoter       lac promoter: promoter for the E. coli lac operon
   7915..7936    -  protein_bind   CAP binding site: CAP binding activates transcription in the presence of cAMP. E. coli catabolite activator protein
   7949..8041    -  CDS            lacI (fragment): lac repressor; lacI; The lac repressor binds to the lac operator to inhibit transcription in E. coli. This inhibition can be relieved by adding lactose or isopropyl-β-D-thiogalactopyranoside (IPTG).
   8224..8812    -  rep_origin     ori: high-copy-number ColE1/pMB1/pBR322/pUC origin of replication
   8983..9843    -  CDS            AmpR: β-lactamase; bla; confers resistance to ampicillin, carbenicillin, and related antibiotics
   9844..9948    -  promoter       AmpR promoter: bla
  10007..10059   -  misc_feature   bom (fragment): basis of mobility region from pBR322
