[The description below was written by a language model from this plasmid's Addgene catalogue record and pLannotate feature annotations shown in this document.]
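Description:
GFP-ATAD2 is a mammalian expression plasmid built on the Invitrogen pcDNA6.2/N-EmGFP-DEST Gateway destination backbone, carrying the human ATAD2 coding sequence (about 4.2 kb, no mutations recorded) in a construct of roughly 10.1 kb. It is propagated in E. coli as a high-copy plasmid through a ColE1/pUC-type origin with ampicillin selection from the β-lactamase gene. An f1 origin is also present. For selection in mammalian cells, a blasticidin S deaminase gene sits behind tandem SV40 early and EM7 promoters and is terminated by an SV40 polyadenylation signal. This arrangement lets the same marker be expressed in both mammalian and bacterial hosts. Short fragments annotated as bleomycin-resistance, lacI and bGH poly(A) sequences appear to be backbone remnants rather than functional elements.

The expression cassette is driven by the CMV immediate early enhancer and promoter. Emerald GFP lies upstream of an attB1 site, followed by the ATAD2 open reading frame, an attB2 site, a V5 epitope sequence and the HSV thymidine kinase polyadenylation signal. The attB sites are the scars of Gateway recombination used to transfer the gene into the destination vector, and they place ATAD2 in frame as an N-terminal EmGFP fusion. The catalogue lists V5 as a C-terminal backbone tag, but the feature table annotates it only as a fragment, and the record does not state whether the ATAD2 reading frame continues into it.

ATAD2 is a bromodomain-containing protein annotated as a possible transcriptional coactivator linked to histone acetylation. The plasmid is intended for expressing a fluorescently tagged bromodomain protein in mammalian cells, and it was deposited with a study that screened bromodomain proteins for roles in the chromatin response to DNA damage.
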