Addgene plasmid #65370: GFP-ATAD2
Purpose: GFP-tagged BRD protein, which can be used to be expressed in mammalian cells.
Depositing lab: Kyle Miller. Depositing organization: University of Texas at Austin. Publication: Screen identifies bromodomain protein ZMYND8 in chromatin recognition of transcription-associated DNA damage that promotes homologous recombination. Gong F, Chiu LY, Cox B, Aymard F, Clouaire T, Leung JW, Cammarata M, Perez M, Agarwal P, Brodbelt JS, Legube G, Miller KM. Genes Dev. 2015 Jan 15;29(2):197-211. doi: 10.1101/gad.252189.114. PubMed 25593309.
Backbone
  Vector backbone: pcDNA6.2/N-EmGFP-DEST
  Backbone manufacturer: invitrogen
  Backbone size w/o insert (bp): 5847
  Vector type: Mammalian Expression
  Selectable markers: Blasticidin
Growth in bacteria
  Bacterial resistance: Ampicillin, 100 μg/mL
  Growth temperature: 37°C
  Growth strain: DH5alpha
  Copy number: High Copy
Gene/Insert
  Gene/Insert name: ATAD2
  Species: H. sapiens (human)
  Insert size (bp): 4170
  Mutation: none
  Entrez Gene: ATAD2 (a.k.a. ANCCA, CT137, PRO2000)
  Promoter: CMV
  Tag / fusion protein: EmGFP (N terminal on backbone); V5 (C terminal on backbone)
  Cloning method: Gateway Cloning
  Sequencing primers: 5′ EGFP_C_primer; 3′ TK polyA reverse primer
Terms and licenses: Academic/Nonprofit Terms; Industry Terms: Not Available to Industry
Depositor comments: Gene Source: OriGene RG218291
How to cite: GFP-ATAD2 was a gift from Kyle Miller (Addgene plasmid # 65370 ; http://n2t.net/addgene:65370 ; RRID:Addgene_65370)
