>Addgene plasmid #65370 | GFP-ATAD2 | addgene partial sequence | sequence record 112213 | EGFP-C 5'-CATGGTCCTGCTGGAGTTCGTG-3'
AGATAGAACCAATTCTCTAAGGAAATACTTAACCATGGTCATGGTGGTTCTCCGCAGCAGCTTGGAGCTG
CACAACCACTCCGCGGCCTCGGCCACGGGCTCCTTGGACCTGTCCAGTGACTTCCTCAGTCTGGAGCACA
TCGGCCGGAGGCGGCTCCGCTCGGCCGGCGCGGCGCAGAAGAAACCCGCGGCGACCACAGCCAAAGCGGG
CGATGGGTCATCAGTTAAGGAAGTTGAAACCTACCACCGGACACGTGCTTTAAGATCTTTGAGAAAAGAT
GCACAGAATTCTTCAGATTCTAGTTTTGAGAAGAATGTGGAAATAACGGAGCAACTTGCTAATGGCAGGC
ATTTTACAAGGCAGTTGGCCAGACAGCAGGCTGATAAAAAAAAAGAAGAGCACAGAGAAGACAAAGTGAT
TCCAGTTACTCGGTCATTGAGGGCTAGAAACATCGTTCAAAGTACAGAACACTTACATGAAGATAATGGT
GATGTTGAAGTGCGTCGAAGTTGTAGGATTAGAAGTCGTTATAGTGGTGTAAACCAGTCCATGCTGTTTG
ACAAACTTATAACTAACACTGCTGAAGCTGTACTTCAAAAAATGGATGACATGAAGAAGATGCGTAGACA
GCGAATGAGAGAACTTGAAGAC
