>Addgene plasmid #65370 | GFP-ATAD2 | addgene partial sequence | sequence record 112216 | TK-pA-R 5'-ttgtctccttccgtgtttca-3'
TCGAGACCGAGGAGAGGGTTAGGGATAGGCTTCCCGTTATCAACCACTTTGTACAAGAAAGCTGGGTCTA
GATATCTCGAGTGCGGCCGCGATAATCTGGAACAACTGAAGTTTTCTACCTCTTGCTCCATTTTCTGAAT
AAGTGATGTTTTATCATGGTCCTTGCGATGCCGATAAATACATTGGCTGATTACTGCATACAAATTTTCC
AACTGAAATATGTTGTAGTTTTGACTTTTTTTAACAACAGTCTTCAAAAGATTTTTTAATCGCTCATGAT
CCACAACAAGTGAGGGTGTAGGCTGAGAAAGAATTGCCAAAGCCTTTTCAACAGTGATGAGCTGCTGCTG
TTCTACCTGGGAACGTCTAGCTCGAGTCATTCGCAGAACACACATTTCTTTTCCTTCATTTTCATCAGAA
ATATGTATTATCTGAGAGCTAGAAGCATCTCCATTACAAGCAATCTTGTCTCTCAATTCTGTACATGCTG
TAGTCTTCCTAGAGTCTTCAAGCTCATTCTCTATATTACAAGTATTTGAATTATTTCTCAATTCCAGTTT
GCTTTCAGAGGCATTTTGCTGTTTTTCATTTTCTTCCACCGAAGACTCTCCTGTGTTTCCGGTCTCATTA
TGATCTACACTTGTGTCTTGAGTTTCCTCTGTATCACTCTCAATTTTGTGATCTATGGCATTCTGGCTAT
CATCCTTTGCCTGTGAAATCTTCCTTCGC
